>Addgene plasmid #160454 | pCY_gRNA_hPAX7-Pro_C3 | addgene full sequence | sequence record 316787 | Addgene NGS Result
GAGGGCCTATTTCCCATGATTCCTTCATATTTGCATATACGATACAAGGCTGTTAGAGAGATAATTAGAA
TTAATTTGACTGTAAACACAAAGATATTAGTACAAAATACGTGACGTAGAAAGTAATAATTTCTTGGGTA
GTTTGCAGTTTTAAAATTATGTTTTAAAATGGACTATCATATGCTTACCGTAACTTGAAAGTATTTCGAT
TTCTTGGCTTTATATATCTTGTGGAAAGGACGAAACACCGTCAAACGCGTCCAGAAGCTGTTTTAGAGCT
AGAAATAGCAAGTTAAAATAAGGCTAGTCCGTTATCAACTTGAAAAAGTGGCACCGAGTCGGTGCTTTTT
TTCTAGACCCAGCTTTCTTGTACAAAGTTGGCATTAAAGGGCGAATTCCAGCACACTGGCGGCCGTTACT
AGTGGATCCGAGCTCGGTACCAAGCTTGATGCATAGCTTGAGTATTCTATAGTGTCACCTAAATAGCTTG
GCGTAATCATGGTCATAGCTGTTTCCTGTGTGAAATTGTTATCCGCTCACAATTCCACACAACATACGAG
CCGGAAGCATAAAGTGTAAAGCCTGGGGTGCCTAATGAGTGAGCTAACTCACATTAATTGCGTTGCGCTC
ACTGCCCGCTTTCCAGTCGGGAAACCTGTCGTGCCAGCTGCATTAATGAATCGGCCAACGCGCGGGGAGA
GGCGGTTTGCGTATTGGGCGCTCTTCCGCTTCCTCGCTCACTGACTCGCTGCGCTCGGTCGTTCGGCTGC
GGCGAGCGGTATCAGCTCACTCAAAGGCGGTAATACGGTTATCCACAGAATCAGGGGATAACGCAGGAAA
GAACATGTGAGCAAAAGGCCAGCAAAAGGCCAGGAACCGTAAAAAGGCCGCGTTGCTGGCGTTTTTCCAT
AGGCTCCGCCCCCCTGACGAGCATCACAAAAATCGACGCTCAAGTCAGAGGTGGCGAAACCCGACAGGAC
TATAAAGATACCAGGCGTTTCCCCCTGGAAGCTCCCTCGTGCGCTCTCCTGTTCCGACCCTGCCGCTTAC
CGGATACCTGTCCGCCTTTCTCCCTTCGGGAAGCGTGGCGCTTTCTCATAGCTCACGCTGTAGGTATCTC
AGTTCGGTGTAGGTCGTTCGCTCCAAGCTGGGCTGTGTGCACGAACCCCCCGTTCAGCCCGACCGCTGCG
CCTTATCCGGTAACTATCGTCTTGAGTCCAACCCGGTAAGACACGACTTATCGCCACTGGCAGCAGCCAC
TGGTAACAGGATTAGCAGAGCGAGGTATGTAGGCGGTGCTACAGAGTTCTTGAAGTGGTGGCCTAACTAC
GGCTACACTAGAAGAACAGTATTTGGTATCTGCGCTCTGCTGAAGCCAGTTACCTTCGGAAAAAGAGTTG
GTAGCTCTTGATCCGGCAAACAAACCACCGCTGGTAGCGGTGGTTTTTTTGTTTGCAAGCAGCAGATTAC
GCGCAGAAAAAAAGGATCTCAAGAAGATCCTTTGATCTTTTCTACGGGGTCTGACGCTCAGTGGAACGAA
AACTCACGTTAAGGGATTTTGGTCATGAGATTATCAAAAAGGATCTTCACCTAGATCCTTTTAAATTAAA
AATGAAGTTTTAGCACGTGTCAGTCCTGCTCCTCGGCCACGAAGTGCACGCAGTTGCCGGCCGGGTCGCG
CAGGGCGAACTCCCGCCCCCACGGCTGCTCGCCGATCTCGGTCATGGCCGGCCCGGAGGCGTCCCGGAAG
TTCGTGGACACGACCTCCGACCACTCGGCGTACAGCTCGTCCAGGCCGCGCACCCACACCCAGGCCAGGG
TGTTGTCCGGCACCACCTGGTCCTGGACCGCGCTGATGAACAGGGTCACGTCGTCCCGGACCACACCGGC
GAAGTCGTCCTCCACGAAGTCCCGGGAGAACCCGAGCCGGTCGGTCCAGAACTCGACCGCTCCGGCGACG
TCGCGCGCGGTGAGCACCGGAACGGCACTGGTCAACTTGGCCATGGTGGCCCTCCTCACGTGCTATTATT
GAAGCATTTATCAGGGTTATTGTCTCATGAGCGGATACATATTTGAATGTATTTAGAAAAATAAACAAAT
AGGGGTTCCGCGCACATTTCCCCGAAAAGTGCCACCTGATGCGGTGTGAAATACCGCACAGATGCGTAAG
GAGAAAATACCGCATCAGGAAATTGTAAGCGTTAATAATTCAGAAGAACTCGTCAAGAAGGCGATAGAAG
GCGATGCGCTGCGAATCGGGAGCGGCGATACCGTAAAGCACGAGGAAGCGGTCAGCCCATTCGCCGCCAA
GCTCTTCAGCAATATCACGGGTAGCCAACGCTATGTCCTGATAGCGGTCCGCCACACCCAGCCGGCCACA
GTCGATGAATCCAGAAAAGCGGCCATTTTCCACCATGATATTCGGCAAGCAGGCATCGCCATGGGTCACG
ACGAGATCCTCGCCGTCGGGCATGCTCGCCTTGAGCCTGGCGAACAGTTCGGCTGGCGCGAGCCCCTGAT
GCTCTTCGTCCAGATCATCCTGATCGACAAGACCGGCTTCCATCCGAGTACGTGCTCGCTCGATGCGATG
TTTCGCTTGGTGGTCGAATGGGCAGGTAGCCGGATCAAGCGTATGCAGCCGCCGCATTGCATCAGCCATG
ATGGATACTTTCTCGGCAGGAGCAAGGTGAGATGACAGGAGATCCTGCCCCGGCACTTCGCCCAATAGCA
GCCAGTCCCTTCCCGCTTCAGTGACAACGTCGAGCACAGCTGCGCAAGGAACGCCCGTCGTGGCCAGCCA
CGATAGCCGCGCTGCCTCGTCTTGCAGTTCATTCAGGGCACCGGACAGGTCGGTCTTGACAAAAAGAACC
GGGCGCCCCTGCGCTGACAGCCGGAACACGGCGGCATCAGAGCAGCCGATTGTCTGTTGTGCCCAGTCAT
AGCCGAATAGCCTCTCCACCCAAGCGGCCGGAGAACCTGCGTGCAATCCATCTTGTTCAATCATGCGAAA
CGATCCTCATCCTGTCTCTTGATCAGAGCTTGATCCCCTGCGCCATCAGATCCTTGGCGGCAAGAAAGCC
ATCCAGTTTACTTTGCAGGGCTTCCCAACCTTACCAGAGGGCGCCCCAGCTGGCAATTCCGGTTCGCTTG
CTGTCCATAAAACCGCCCAGTCTAGCTATCGCCATGTAAGCCCACTGCAAGCTACCTGCTTTCTCTTTGC
GCTTGCGTTTTCCCTTGTCCAGATAGCCCAGTAGCTGACATTCATCCGGGGTCAGCACCGTTTCTGCGGA
CTGGCTTTCTACGTGAAAAGGATCTAGGTGAAGATCCTTTTTGATAATCTCATGCCTGACATTTATATTC
CCCAGAACATCAGGTTAATGGCGTTTTTGATGTCATTTTCGCGGTGGCTGAGATCAGCCACTTCTTCCCC
GATAACGGAGACCGGCACACTGGCCATATCGGTGGTCATCATGCGCCAGCTTTCATCCCCGATATGCACC
ACCGGGTAAAGTTCACGGGAGACTTTATCTGACAGCAGACGTGCACTGGCCAGGGGGATCACCATCCGTC
GCCCCGGCGTGTCAATAATATCACTCTGTACATCCACAAACAGACGATAACGGCTCTCTCTTTTATAGGT
GTAAACCTTAAACTGCCGTACGTATAGGCTGCGCAACTGTTGGGAAGGGCGATCGGTGCGGGCCTCTTCG
CTATTACGCCAGCTGGCGAAAGGGGGATGTGCTGCAAGGCGATTAAGTTGGGTAACGCCAGGGTTTTCCC
AGTCACGACGTTGTAAAACGACGGCCAGTGAATTGTAATACGACTCACTATAGGGCGAATTGGGCCCTCT
AGATGCATGCTCGAGCGGCCGCCAGTGTGATGGATATCTGCAGAATTCGCCCTTTGTACAAAAAAGCAGG
CTTTAAAGGAACCAATTCAGTCGACTGGATCCGGTACCAAGGTCGGGCAGGAA
Features (pLannotate 1.2.2; 18 found; start..end, strand, type, name):
      1..241     +  promoter       U6 promoter: RNA polymerase III promoter for human U6 snRNA
    270..345     +  misc_RNA       gRNA scaffold: guide RNA scaffold for the Streptococcus pyogenes CRISPR/Cas9 system
    357..378     -  protein_bind   attB2 (fragment): mutant version of attB; recombination site for the Gateway® BP reaction BP Clonase™
    466..484     -  promoter       SP6 promoter: promoter for bacteriophage SP6 RNA polymerase
    526..542     -  protein_bind   lac operator: The lac repressor binds to the lac operator to inhibit transcription in E. coli. This inhibition can be relieved by adding lactose or isopropyl-β-D-thiogalactopyranoside (IPTG). lac repressor encoded by lacI
    550..580     -  promoter       lac promoter: promoter for the E. coli lac operon
    595..616     -  protein_bind   CAP binding site: CAP binding activates transcription in the presence of cAMP. E. coli catabolite activator protein
    629..721     -  CDS            lacI (fragment): lac repressor; lacI; The lac repressor binds to the lac operator to inhibit transcription in E. coli. This inhibition can be relieved by adding lactose or isopropyl-β-D-thiogalactopyranoside (IPTG).
    904..1492    -  rep_origin     ori: high-copy-number ColE1/pMB1/pBR322/pUC origin of replication
   1630..2004    -  CDS            BleoR: antibiotic-binding protein; Sh ble from Streptoalloteichus hindustanus; confers resistance to bleomycin, phleomycin, and Zeocin™
   2024..2112    -  promoter       AmpR promoter (fragment): bla
   2139..2189    +  misc_feature   bom (fragment): basis of mobility region from pBR322
   2210..3004    -  CDS            NeoR/KanR: aminoglycoside phosphotransferase from Tn5; aph(3')-II (or nptII); confers resistance to neomycin, kanamycin, and G418 (Geneticin®)
   3036..3305    -  CDS            tnpA (fragment): TN5P_ECOLX - Also known as tnp. Experimental evidence at protein level: Swiss-Prot protein existence level 1. Mediates transposition of transposon Tn5 by a 'cut and paste' mechanism. First, the monomeric transposase binds the 19 bp inverted DNA repeats flanking the transposon. Then, dimerization of the DNA- bound transposase creates a synaptic DNA complex. After nicking of the first DNA strand, excision of the transposon proceeds through a series of intermediates. The transposase then mediates the insertion of the transposon at a new site by strand transfer. The activity of the wild- type tran
   3353..3656    -  CDS            ccdB (fragment): CcdB, a bacterial toxin that poisons DNA gyrase; ccdB; Plasmids containing the ccdB gene cannot be propagated in standard E. coli strains.
   3666..3813    -  CDS            lacZα (fragment): LacZα fragment of β-galactosidase; lacZ fragment
   3816..3834    +  promoter       T7 promoter: promoter for bacteriophage T7 RNA polymerase
   3903..3922    +  protein_bind   attB1 (fragment): mutant version of attB; recombination site for the Gateway® BP reaction BP Clonase™
