[The description below was written by a language model from this plasmid's Addgene catalogue record and pLannotate feature annotations shown in this document.]
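Description:
pCY_gRNA_hPAX7-Pro_C3 is a small (about 4 kb) mammalian CRISPR guide-RNA expression plasmid built on the gRNA_Cloning Vector backbone. It carries a single guide directed against the promoter region of human PAX7, inserted by Gibson assembly at the backbone's AflII site, which was destroyed in the process with a net loss of four backbone bases. The human U6 RNA polymerase III promoter drives the transcript. The roughly 20-nucleotide spacer sits in the gap between the annotated U6 promoter and the Streptococcus pyogenes Cas9 gRNA scaffold, so the product is a complete chimeric sgRNA. The plasmid encodes no Cas9, so the nuclease must be supplied from a separate construct.

The plasmid is propagated in E. coli from a high-copy ColE1/pUC-type origin and selected with kanamycin through the Tn5-derived NeoR/KanR gene. The feature table also shows a BleoR (Sh ble) coding sequence next to a fragment of the AmpR promoter, but the record lists kanamycin as the only selection used. The remaining annotations look like remnants of a TOPO/Gateway-style cloning backbone rather than functional payload. These include partial attB1 and attB2 sites flanking the U6–sgRNA cassette, T7 and SP6 promoters, the lac promoter, operator and CAP site, and fragments of lacZα, ccdB, lacI, tnpA and bom. The ccdB annotation is only a fragment, consistent with the plasmid being grown in a standard DH5alpha strain. No mammalian selection or reporter cassette with its own eukaryotic promoter is annotated.

According to the associated publication title, the guide was used in generating PAX7 reporter cells from human pluripotent stem cells to study skeletal myogenesis. The record does not state the exact editing strategy or any donor template paired with this guide.
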