Addgene plasmid #160454: pCY_gRNA_hPAX7-Pro_C3
Purpose: sgRNA targeting human PAX7 promoter
Depositing lab: April Pyle. Depositing organization: University of California, Los Angeles (UCLA). Publication: Generation of PAX7 Reporter Cells to Investigate Skeletal Myogenesis from Human Pluripotent Stem Cells. Xi H, Young CS, Pyle AD. STAR Protoc. 2020 Nov 5;1(3):100158. doi: 10.1016/j.xpro.2020.100158. eCollection 2020 Dec 18. PubMed 33377052.
Backbone
  Vector backbone: gRNA_Cloning Vector
  Backbone manufacturer: 41824
  Backbone size w/o insert (bp): 3910
  Total vector size (bp): 3973
  Modifications to backbone: The AflII site was destroyed during cloning which results in a loss of 4 bp from the original backbone (3914 bp)
  Vector type: Mammalian Expression, CRISPR
Growth in bacteria
  Bacterial resistance: Kanamycin, 50 μg/mL
  Growth temperature: 37°C
  Growth strain: DH5alpha
  Copy number: Unknown
Gene/Insert
  Gene/Insert name: gRNA_hPAX7-Promoter_C3
  gRNA/shRNA sequence: GTCAAACGCGTCCAGAAGCT
  Species: H. sapiens (human)
  GenBank ID: NM_001135254
  Promoter: U6
  Cloning method: Gibson Cloning
  Sequencing primers: 5′ T7: TAATACGACTCACTATAGGG
Terms and licenses: Academic/Nonprofit Terms; Industry Terms: Not Available to Industry
How to cite: pCY_gRNA_hPAX7-Pro_C3 was a gift from April Pyle (Addgene plasmid # 160454 ; http://n2t.net/addgene:160454 ; RRID:Addgene_160454)
